>Addgene plasmid #179004 | pBBK20 pCAS-Tyr-[gRNA: 3=XII-2] (SplitHygR, AmpR) | addgene full sequence | sequence record 360717 | Addgene NGS Result
CGAAGCATCTGTGCTTCATTTTGTAGAACAAAAATGCAACGCGAGAGCGCTAATTTTTCAAACAAAGAAT
CTGAGCTGCATTTTTACAGAACAGAAATGCAACGCGAAAGCGCTATTTTACCAACGAAGAATCTGTGCTT
CATTTTTGTAAAACAAAAATGCAACGCGAGAGCGCTAATTTTTCAAACAAAGAATCTGAGCTGCATTTTT
ACAGAACAGAAATGCAACGCGAGAGCGCTATTTTACCAACAAAGAATCTATACTTCTTTTTTGTTCTACA
AAAATGCATCCCGAGAGCGCTATTTTTCTAACAAAGCATCTTAGATTACTTTTTTTCTCCTTTGTGCGCT
CTATAATGCAGTCTCTTGATAACTTTTTGCACTGTAGGTCCGTTAAGGTTAGAAGAAGGCTACTTTGGTG
TCTATTTTCTCTTCCATAAAAAAAGCCTGACTCCACTTCCCGCGTTTACTGATTACTAGCGAAGCTGCGG
GTGCATTTTTTCAAGATAAAGGCATCCCCGATTATATTCTATACCGATGTGGATTGCGCATACTTTGTGA
ACAGAAAGTGATAGCGTTGATGATTCTTCATTGGTCAGAAAATTATGAACGGTTTCTTCTATTTTGTCTC
TATATACTACGTATAGGAAATGTTTACATTTTCGTATTGTTTTCGATTCACTCTATGAATAGTTCTTACT
ACAATTTTTTTGTCTAAAGAGTAATACTAGAGATAAACATAAAAAATGTAGAGGTCGAGTTTAGATGCAA
GTTCAAGGAGCGAAAGGTGGATGGGTAGGTTATATAGGGATATAGCACAGAGATATATAGCAAAGAGATA
CTTTTGAGCAATGTTTGTGGAAGCGGTATTCGCAATATTTTAGTAGCCCGTTACAGTCCGGTGCGTTTTT
GGTTTTTTGAAAGTGCGTCTTCAGAGCGCTTTTGGTTTTCAAAAGCGCTCTGAAGTTCCTATACTTTCTA
GAGAATAGGAACTTCGGAATAGGAACTTCAAAGCGTTTCCGAAAACGAGCGCTTCCGAAAATGCAACGCG
AGCTGCGCACATACAGCTCACTGTTCACGTCGCACCTATATCTGCGTGTTGCCTGTATATATATATACAT
GAGAAGAACGGCATAGTGCGTGTTTATGCTTAAATGCGTATATGTGTTATGTAGTATACTCTTTCTTCAA
CAATTAAATACTCTCGGTAGCCAAGTTGGTTTAAGGCGCAAGACTGTAATTTATCACTACGAAATCTTGA
GATCGGGCGTTCGACTCGCCCCCGGGAGAGATGGCCGGCATGGTCCCAGCCTCCTCGCTGGCGCCGGCTG
GGCAACACCTTCGGGTGGCGAATGGGACTTTTCGAGAGAGTCGCCGATAGTGTTTTAGAGCTAGAAATAG
CAAGTTAAAATAAGGCTAGTCCGTTATCAACTTGAAAAAGTGGCACCGAGTCGGTGCTTTTTTTATTTTT
TGTCACTATTGTTATGTAAAATGCCACCTCTGACAGTATGGAACGCAAACTTCTGTCTAGTGGATATAGG
TCTAGAGATCTGTTTAGCTTGCCTCGTCCCCGCCGGGTCACCCGGCCAGCGACATGGAGGCCCAGAATAC
CCTCCTTGACAGTCTTGACGTGCGCAGCTCAGGGGCATGATGTGACTGTCGCCCGTACATTTAGCCCATA
CATCCCCATGTATAATCATTTGCATCCATACATTTTGATGGCCGCACGGCGCGAAGCAAAAATTACGGCT
CCTCGCTGCAGACCTGCGAGCAGGGAAACGCTCCCCTCACAGACGCGTTGAATTGTCCCCACGCCGCGCC
CCTGTAGAGAAATATAAAAGGTTAGGATTTGCCACTGAGGTTCTTCTTTCATATACTTCCTTTTAAAATC
TTGCTAGGATACAGTTCTCACATCACATCCGAACATAAACAACAATGGGAAAGAAACCAGAATTGACAGC
TACGTCTGTCGAGAAGTTTCTGATCGAAAAGTTCGACAGCGTGTCCGACCTGATGCAGCTCTCGGAGGGC
GAAGAATCTCGTGCTTTCAGCTTCGATGTAGGAGGGCGTGGATATGTCCTGCGGGTAAATAGCTGCGCCG
ATGGTTTCTACAAAGATCGTTATGTTTATCGGCACTTTGCATCGGCCGCGCTCCCGATTCCGGAAGTGCT
TGACATTGGGGAATTTAGCGAGAGCCTGACCTATTGCATCTCCCGCCGTGCACAGGGTGTCACGTTGCAA
GACCTGCCTGAAACCGAACTGCCCGCTGTTCTGCAACCGGTCGCGGAGGCCATGGATGCGATCGCTGCGG
CCGATCTTAGCCAGACGAGCGGGTTCGGCCCATTCGGACCGCAAGGAATCGGTCAATACACTACATGGCG
TGATTTCATATGCGCGATTGCTGATCCCCATGTGTATCACTGGCAAACTGTGATGGACGACACCGTCAGT
GCGTCCGTCGCGCAGGCTCTCGATGAGCTGATGCTTTGGGCCGAGGACTGCCCCGAAGTCCGGCACCTCG
TGCACGCGGATTTCGGCTCCAACAATGTCCTGACGGACAATGGCCGCATAACAGCGGTCATTGACTGGAG
CGAGGCGATGTTCGGGGATTCCCAATACGAGGTCGCCAACATCTTCTTCTGGAGGCCGTGGTTGGCTTGT
ATGGAGCAGCAGACGCGCTACTTCGAGCGGAGGCATCCGGAGCTTGCAGGATCGACGTCGCTGCCTGCAG
GACAGGGTGTCACGTTGCAAGACCTGCCTGAAACCGAACTGCCCGCTGTTCTGCAACCGGTCGCGGAGGC
CATGGATGCGATCGCTGCGGCCGATCTTAGCCAGACGAGCGGGTTCGGCCCATTCGGACCGCAAGGAATC
GGTCAATACACTACATGGCGTGATTTCATATGCGCGATTGCTGATCCCCATGTGTATCACTGGCAAACTG
TGATGGACGACACCGTCAGTGCGTCCGTCGCGCAGGCTCTCGATGAGCTGATGCTTTGGGCCGAGGACTG
CCCCGAAGTCCGGCACCTCGTGCACGCGGATTTCGGCTCCAACAATGTCCTGACGGACAATGGCCGCATA
ACAGCGGTCATTGACTGGAGCGAGGCGATGTTCGGGGATTCCCAATACGAGGTCGCCAACATCTTCTTCT
GGAGGCCGTGGTTGGCTTGTATGGAGCAGCAGACGCGCTACTTCGAGCGGAGGCATCCGGAGCTTGCAGG
ATCGCCGCGGCTCCGGGCGTATATGCTCCGCATTGGTCTTGACCAACTCTATCAGAGCTTGGTTGACGGC
AATTTCGATGATGCAGCTTGGGCGCAGGGTCGATGCGACGCAATCGTCCGATCCGGAGCCGGGACTGTCG
GGCGTACACAAATCGCCCGCAGAAGCGCGGCCGTCTGGACCGATGGCTGTGTAGAAGTACTCGCCGATAG
TGGAAACCGACGCCCCAGCACTCGTCCGAGGGCAAAGGAATAATCAGTACTGACAATAAAAAGATTCTTG
TTTTCAAGAACTTGTCATTTGTATAGTTTTTTTATATTGTAGTTGTTCTATTTTAATCAAATGTTAGCGT
GATTTATATTTTTTTTCGCCTCGACATCATCTGCCCAGATGCGAAGTTAAGTGCGCAGAAAGTAATATCA
TGCGTCAATCGTATGTGAATGCTGGTCGCTATACTGCTGTCGATTCGATACTAACGCCGCCATCCAGTGT
CGAAAACGAGCTCTCGAGAACCCTTAATCAAAAAGGATCTTCACCTAGATCCTTTTAAATTAAAAATGAA
GTTTTAAATCAATCTAAAGTATATATGAGTAAACTTGGTCTGACAGTTACCAATGCTTAATCAGTGAGGC
ACCTATCTCAGCGATCTGTCTATTTCGTTCATCCATAGTTGCCTGACTCCCCGTCGTGTAGATAACTACG
ATACGGGAGGGCTTACCATCTGGCCCCAGTGCTGCAATGATACCGCGGGACCCACGCTCACCGGCTCCAG
ATTTATCAGCAATAAACCAGCCAGCCGGAAGGGCCGAGCGCAGAAGTGGTCCTGCAACTTTATCCGCCTC
CATCCAGTCTATTAATTGTTGCCGGGAAGCTAGAGTAAGTAGTTCGCCAGTTAATAGTTTGCGCAACGTT
GTTGCCATTGCTACAGGCATCGTGGTGTCACGCTCGTCGTTTGGTATGGCTTCATTCAGCTCCGGTTCCC
AACGATCAAGGCGAGTTACATGATCCCCCATGTTGTGCAAAAAAGCGGTTAGCTCCTTCGGTCCTCCGAT
CGTTGTCAGAAGTAAGTTGGCCGCAGTGTTATCACTCATGGTTATGGCAGCACTGCATAATTCTCTTACT
GTCATGCCATCCGTAAGATGCTTTTCTGTGACTGGTGAGTACTCAACCAAGTCATTCTGAGAATAGTGTA
TGCGGCGACCGAGTTGCTCTTGCCCGGCGTCAATACGGGATAATACCGCGCCACATAGCAGAACTTTAAA
AGTGCTCATCATTGGAAAACGTTCTTCGGGGCGAAAACTCTCAAGGATCTTACCGCTGTTGAGATCCAGT
TCGATGTAACCCACTCGTGCACCCAACTGATCTTCAGCATCTTTTACTTTCACCAGCGTTTCTGGGTGAG
CAAAAACAGGAAGGCAAAATGCCGCAAAAAAGGGAATAAGGGCGACACGGAAATGTTGAATACTCATACT
CTTCCTTTTTCAATATTATTGAAGCATTTATCAGGGTTATTGTCTCATGAGCGGATACATATTTGAATGT
ATTTAGAAAAATAAACAAATAGGGGTTCGTCGACAGTCGAACAAGAAGCAGGCAAAGTTTAGAGCACTGC
CCCTCCGCACTCAAAAAAGAAAAAACTAGGAGGAAAATAAAATTCTCAACCACACAAACACATAAACACA
TACAAATACAAATACAAGCTTATTTACTTGACATCGCGCGATCTTCCACTATTCAGCGCCGTCCGCCCTC
TCTCGTGTTTTTTGTTTACGCGACAACTATGCGAAATCCGGAGCAACGGGCAACCGTTTGGGGAAAGACC
ACACCCACGCGCGATCGCCATGGCAACGAGGTCGCACACGCCCCACACCCAGACCTCCCTGCGAGCGGGC
ATGGGTACAATGTCCCCGTTGCCACAGACACCACTTCGTAGCACAGCGCAGAGCGTAGCGTGTTGTTGCT
GCTGACAAAAGAAAATTTTTCTTAGCAAAGCAAAGGAGGGGAAGCACGGGCAGATAGCACCGTACCATAC
CCTTGGAAACTCGAAATGAACGAAGCAGGAAATGAGAGAATGAGAGTTTTGTAGGTATATATAGCGGTAG
TGTTTGCGCGTTACCATCATCTTCTGGATCTATCTATTGTTCTTTTCCTCATCACTTTCCCCTTTTTCGC
TCTTCTTCTTGTCTTTTATTTCTTTCTTTTTTTTAATTGTTCCCTCGATTGGCTATCTACCAAAGAATCC
AAACTTAATACACGTATTTATTTGTCCAATTACCATGGATAAGAAATACTCAATAGGCTTAGATATCGGC
ACAAATAGCGTCGGATGGGCGGTGATCACTGATGAATATAAGGTTCCGTCTAAAAAGTTCAAGGTTCTGG
GAAATACAGACCGCCACAGTATCAAAAAAAATCTTATAGGGGCTCTTTTATTTGACAGTGGAGAGACAGC
GGAAGCGACTCGACTCAAACGGACAGCTCGTAGAAGGTATACACGTCGGAAGAATCGTATTTGTTATCTA
CAGGAGATTTTTTCAAATGAGATGGCGAAAGTAGATGATAGTTTCTTTCATCGACTTGAAGAGTCTTTTT
TGGTGGAAGAAGACAAGAAGCATGAACGTCATCCTATTTTTGGAAATATAGTAGATGAAGTTGCTTATCA
TGAGAAATATCCAACTATCTATCATCTGCGAAAAAAATTGGTAGATTCTACTGATAAAGCGGATTTGCGC
TTAATCTATTTGGCCTTAGCGCATATGATTAAGTTTCGTGGTCATTTTTTGATTGAGGGAGATTTAAATC
CTGATAATAGTGATGTGGACAAACTATTTATCCAGTTGGTACAAACCTACAATCAATTATTTGAAGAAAA
CCCTATTAACGCAAGTGGAGTAGATGCTAAAGCGATTCTTTCTGCACGATTGAGTAAATCAAGACGATTA
GAAAATCTCATTGCTCAGCTCCCCGGTGAGAAGAAAAATGGCTTATTTGGGAATCTCATTGCTTTGTCAT
TGGGTTTGACCCCTAATTTTAAATCAAATTTTGATTTGGCAGAAGATGCTAAATTACAGCTTTCAAAAGA
TACTTACGATGATGATTTAGATAATTTATTGGCGCAAATTGGAGATCAATATGCTGATTTGTTTTTGGCA
GCTAAGAATTTATCAGATGCTATTTTACTTTCAGATATCCTAAGAGTAAATACTGAAATAACTAAGGCTC
CCCTATCAGCTTCAATGATTAAACGCTACGATGAACATCATCAAGACTTGACTCTTTTAAAAGCTTTAGT
TCGACAACAACTTCCAGAAAAGTATAAAGAAATCTTTTTTGATCAATCAAAAAACGGATATGCAGGTTAT
ATTGATGGGGGAGCTAGCCAAGAAGAATTTTATAAATTTATCAAACCAATTTTAGAAAAAATGGATGGTA
CTGAGGAATTATTGGTGAAACTAAATCGTGAAGATTTGCTGCGCAAGCAACGGACCTTTGACAACGGCTC
TATTCCCCATCAAATTCACTTGGGTGAGCTGCATGCTATTTTGAGAAGACAAGAAGACTTTTATCCATTT
TTAAAAGACAATCGTGAGAAGATTGAAAAAATCTTGACTTTTCGAATTCCTTATTATGTTGGTCCATTGG
CGCGTGGCAATAGTCGTTTTGCATGGATGACTCGGAAGTCTGAAGAAACAATTACCCCATGGAATTTTGA
AGAAGTTGTCGATAAAGGTGCTTCAGCTCAATCATTTATTGAACGCATGACAAACTTTGATAAAAATCTT
CCAAATGAAAAAGTACTACCAAAACATAGTTTGCTTTATGAGTATTTTACGGTTTATAACGAATTGACAA
AGGTCAAATATGTTACTGAAGGAATGCGAAAACCAGCATTTCTTTCAGGTGAACAGAAGAAAGCCATTGT
TGATTTACTCTTCAAAACAAATCGAAAAGTAACCGTTAAGCAATTAAAAGAAGATTATTTCAAAAAAATA
GAATGTTTTGATAGTGTTGAAATTTCAGGAGTTGAAGATAGATTTAATGCTTCATTAGGTACCTACCATG
ATTTGCTAAAAATTATTAAAGATAAAGATTTTTTGGATAATGAAGAAAATGAAGATATCTTAGAGGATAT
TGTTTTAACATTGACCTTATTTGAAGATAGGGAGATGATTGAGGAAAGACTTAAAACATATGCTCACCTC
TTTGATGATAAGGTGATGAAACAGCTTAAACGTCGCCGTTATACTGGTTGGGGACGTTTGTCTCGAAAAT
TGATTAATGGTATTAGGGATAAGCAATCTGGCAAAACAATATTAGATTTTTTGAAATCAGATGGTTTTGC
CAATCGCAATTTTATGCAGCTGATCCATGATGATAGTTTGACATTTAAAGAAGACATTCAAAAAGCACAA
GTGTCTGGACAAGGCGATAGTTTACATGAACATATTGCAAATTTAGCTGGTAGCCCTGCTATTAAAAAAG
GTATTTTACAGACTGTAAAAGTTGTTGATGAATTGGTCAAAGTAATGGGGCGGCATAAGCCAGAAAATAT
CGTTATTGAAATGGCACGTGAAAATCAGACAACTCAAAAGGGCCAGAAAAATTCGCGAGAGCGTATGAAA
CGAATCGAAGAAGGTATCAAAGAATTAGGAAGTCAGATTCTTAAAGAGCATCCTGTTGAAAATACTCAAT
TGCAAAATGAAAAGCTCTATCTCTATTATCTCCAAAATGGAAGAGACATGTATGTGGACCAAGAATTAGA
TATTAATCGTTTAAGTGATTATGATGTCGATCACATTGTTCCACAAAGTTTCCTTAAAGACGATTCAATA
GACAATAAGGTCTTAACGCGTTCTGATAAAAATCGTGGTAAATCGGATAACGTTCCAAGTGAAGAAGTAG
TCAAAAAGATGAAAAACTATTGGAGACAACTTCTAAACGCCAAGTTAATCACTCAACGTAAGTTTGATAA
TTTAACGAAAGCTGAACGTGGAGGTTTGAGTGAACTTGATAAAGCTGGTTTTATCAAACGCCAATTGGTT
GAAACTCGCCAAATCACTAAGCATGTGGCACAAATTTTGGATAGTCGCATGAATACTAAATACGATGAAA
ATGATAAACTTATTCGAGAGGTTAAAGTGATTACCTTAAAATCTAAATTAGTTTCTGACTTCCGAAAAGA
TTTCCAATTCTATAAAGTACGTGAGATTAACAATTACCATCATGCCCATGATGCGTATCTAAATGCCGTC
GTTGGAACTGCTTTGATTAAGAAATATCCAAAACTTGAATCGGAGTTTGTCTATGGTGATTATAAAGTTT
ATGATGTTCGTAAAATGATTGCTAAGTCTGAGCAAGAAATAGGCAAAGCAACCGCAAAATATTTCTTTTA
CTCTAATATCATGAACTTCTTCAAAACAGAAATTACACTTGCAAATGGAGAGATTCGCAAACGCCCTCTA
ATCGAAACTAATGGGGAAACTGGAGAAATTGTCTGGGATAAAGGGCGAGATTTTGCCACAGTGCGCAAAG
TATTGTCCATGCCCCAAGTCAATATTGTCAAGAAAACAGAAGTACAGACAGGCGGATTCTCCAAGGAGTC
AATTTTACCAAAAAGAAATTCGGACAAGCTTATTGCTCGTAAAAAAGACTGGGATCCAAAAAAATATGGT
GGTTTTGATAGTCCAACGGTAGCTTATTCAGTCCTAGTGGTTGCTAAGGTGGAAAAAGGGAAATCGAAGA
AGTTAAAATCCGTTAAAGAGTTACTAGGGATCACAATTATGGAAAGAAGTTCCTTTGAAAAAAATCCGAT
TGACTTTTTAGAAGCTAAAGGATATAAGGAAGTTAAAAAAGACTTAATCATTAAACTACCTAAATATAGT
CTTTTTGAGTTAGAAAACGGTCGTAAACGGATGCTGGCTAGTGCCGGAGAATTACAAAAAGGAAATGAGC
TGGCTCTGCCAAGCAAATATGTGAATTTTTTATATTTAGCTAGTCATTATGAAAAGTTGAAGGGTAGTCC
AGAAGATAACGAACAAAAACAATTGTTTGTGGAGCAGCATAAGCATTATTTAGATGAGATTATTGAGCAA
ATCAGTGAATTTTCTAAGCGTGTTATTTTAGCAGATGCCAATTTAGATAAAGTTCTTAGTGCATATAACA
AACATAGAGACAAACCAATACGTGAACAAGCAGAAAATATTATTCATTTATTTACGTTGACGAATCTTGG
AGCTCCCGCTGCTTTTAAATATTTTGATACAACAATTGATCGTAAACGATATACGTCTACAAAAGAAGTT
TTAGATGCCACTCTTATCCATCAATCCATCACTGGTCTTTATGAAACACGCATTGATTTGAGTCAGCTAG
GAGGTGACGGTGGAGGGCCAAAAAAGAAAAGAAAAGTTGAAGATGCTTCTGCTCATCATCACCATCACCA
TCACCATTAAATCCGCTCTAACCGAAAAGGAAGGAGTTAGACAACCTGAAGTCTAGGTCCCTATTTATTT
TTTTATAGTTATGTTAGTATTAAGAACGTTATTTATATTTCAAATTTTTCTTTTTTTTCTGTACAGACGC
GTGTACGCATGTAACATTATACTGAAAACCTTGCTTGAGAAGGTTTTGGGACGCTCGAAGTGAGCAAAAG
GCCAGCAAAAGGCCAGGAACCGTAAAAAGGCCGCGTTGCTGGCGTTTTTCCATAGGCTCCGCCCCCCTGA
CGAGCATCACAAAAATCGACGCTCAAGTCAGAGGTGGCGAAACCCGACAGGACTATAAAGATACCAGGCG
TTTCCCCCTGGAAGCTCCCTCGTGCGCTCTCCTGTTCCGACCCTGCCGCTTACCGGATACCTGTCCGCCT
TTCTCCCTTCGGGAAGCGTGGCGCTTTCTCATAGCTCACGCTGTAGGTATCTCAGTTCGGTGTAGGTCGT
TCGCTCCAAGCTGGGCTGTGTGCACGAACCCCCCGTTCAGCCCGACCGCTGCGCCTTATCCGGTAACTAT
CGTCTTGAGTCCAACCCGGTAAGACACGACTTATCGCCACTGGCAGCAGCCACTGGTAACAGGATTAGCA
GAGCGAGGTATGTAGGCGGTGCTACAGAGTTCTTGAAGTGGTGGCCTAACTACGGCTACACTAGAAGAAC
AGTATTTGGTATCTGCGCTCTGCTGAAGCCAGTTACCTTCGGAAAAAGAGTTGGTAGCTCTTGATCCGGC
AAACAAACCACCGCTGGTAGCGGTGGTTTTTTTGTTTGCAAGCAGCAGATTACGCGCAGAAAAAAAGGAT
CTCAAGAAGATCCTTTGATCTTTTCTAC
Features (pLannotate 1.2.2; 13 found; start..end, strand, type, name):
      1..1159    -  rep_origin     2μ ori: yeast 2μ plasmid origin of replication
   1200..1288    +  ncRNA          tRNA: Accession: RF00005 - tRNA
   1382..1457    +  misc_RNA       gRNA scaffold: guide RNA scaffold for the Streptococcus pyogenes CRISPR/Cas9 system
   1591..2714    +  gene           hphMX6 (fragment): yeast selectable marker conferring hygromycin resistance
   2732..3472    +  CDS            HygR (fragment): aminoglycoside phosphotransferase from E. coli confers resistance to hygromycin
   3479..3676    +  terminator     TEF terminator: Ashbya gossypii TEF terminator
   3827..4687    -  CDS            AmpR: β-lactamase; bla; confers resistance to ampicillin, carbenicillin, and related antibiotics
   4688..4779    -  promoter       AmpR promoter: bla
   4927..5340    -  CDS            YJC7_YEAST: Protein predicted: Swiss-Prot protein existence level 4. From Saccharomyces cerevisiae (strain ATCC 204508 / S288c) (Baker's yeast).
   5495..9598    +  CDS            cas9: CAS9_STRP1 - Also known as csn1 From Streptococcus pyogenes serotype M1.
   9647..9667    +  CDS            7xHis: 6xHis affinity tag
   9671..9860    +  terminator     CYC1 terminator: S. cerevisiae CYC1; transcription terminator for CYC1
   9917..10505   -  rep_origin     ori: high-copy-number ColE1/pMB1/pBR322/pUC origin of replication
