[The description below was written by a language model from this plasmid's Addgene catalogue record and pLannotate feature annotations shown in this document.]
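Description:
pBBK20 pCAS-Tyr-[gRNA: 3=XII-2] is a roughly 10.5 kb yeast CRISPR vector from the Markerless Yeast Localization and Overexpression (MyLO) CRISPR-Cas9 toolkit. It expresses Streptococcus pyogenes Cas9 together with a pre-cloned guide RNA named for the XII-2 site. It is built on a 2-micron/pUC shuttle backbone. A high-copy pUC-type origin and an ampicillin resistance gene with its bla promoter support propagation in E. coli, while the yeast 2μ origin allows episomal maintenance in Saccharomyces cerevisiae.

The Cas9 coding sequence is followed by a histidine tag and the CYC1 terminator. The feature table does not annotate its promoter. An upstream segment matching a predicted S. cerevisiae protein on the opposite strand may overlap that promoter region, but the record does not say so. The guide cassette consists of a tRNA element placed ahead of the S. pyogenes gRNA scaffold, with the spacer lying between them. The "Tyr" in the plasmid name suggests a tyrosine tRNA, and tRNA elements in this position generally drive Pol III transcription and processing of the guide. According to the depositor, the vector was assembled by BsaI Golden Gate cloning.

Yeast selection is described as split hygromycin resistance. Consistent with this, the annotation shows the hygromycin marker as two separate fragments (an hphMX6 fragment and a HygR coding fragment) followed by the Ashbya gossypii TEF terminator, rather than one intact gene. The record does not explain how the split marker operates. The construct is intended for Cas9-mediated cutting at the XII-2 target to support markerless genome integration in yeast.
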