Addgene plasmid #179004: pBBK20 pCAS-Tyr-[gRNA: 3=XII-2] (SplitHygR, AmpR)
Purpose: Sp.Cas9 and gRNA yeast expression vector with XII-2 gRNA pre-cloned. Selection =SplitHygromycin resistance
Depositing lab: Vincent Martin. Depositing organization: Concordia University. Publication: The MyLo CRISPR-Cas9 Toolkit: A Markerless Yeast Localization and Overexpression CRISPR-Cas9 Toolkit. Bean BDM, Whiteway M, Martin VJJ. G3 (Bethesda). 2022 Jun 16. pii: 6609175. doi: 10.1093/g3journal/jkac154. PubMed 35708612.
Backbone
  Vector backbone: 2-micron/pUC
  Vector type: Yeast Expression, CRISPR, Synthetic Biology
Growth in bacteria
  Bacterial resistance: Ampicillin, 100 μg/mL
  Growth temperature: 37°C
  Growth strain: DH5alpha
  Copy number: High Copy
Gene/Insert
  Gene/Insert name: S. pyogenes Cas9
  gRNA/shRNA sequence: TCGAGAGAGTCGCCGATAGT
  Species: Streptococcus pyogenes
  Cloning method: Restriction Enzyme; 5′ cloning site Unknown (unknown if destroyed); 3′ cloning site Unknown (unknown if destroyed)
Terms and licenses: Academic/Nonprofit Terms; Industry Terms: Not Available to Industry
Depositor comments: Part of the Markerless Yeast Localization and Overexpression (MyLO) CRISPR-Cas9 Toolkit. Vector cloned using BsaI Golden Gate cloning
How to cite: pBBK20 pCAS-Tyr-[gRNA: 3=XII-2] (SplitHygR, AmpR) was a gift from Vincent Martin (Addgene plasmid # 179004 ; http://n2t.net/addgene:179004 ; RRID:Addgene_179004)
